>Addgene plasmid #240309 | pAAV KI;Sptbn1 Donor;smFP-V5 | addgene full sequence | sequence record 478215 | Addgene NGS Result
CCTGCAGGCAGCTGCGCGCTCGCTCGCTCACTGAGGCCGCCCGGGCGTCGGGCGACCTTTGGTCGCCCGG
CCTCAGTGAGCGAGCGAGCGCGCAGAGAGGGAGTGGCCAACTCCATCACTAGGGGTTCCTGCGGCCGCTC
ACATGTGAGGGCCTATTTCCCATGATTCCTTCATATTTGCATATACGATACAAGGCTGTTAGAGAGATAA
TTGGAATTAATTTGACTGTAAACACAAAGATATTAGTACAAAATACGTGACGTAGAAAGTAATAATTTCT
TGGGTAGTTTGCAGTTTTAAAATTATGTTTTAAAATGGACTATCATATGCTTACCGTAACTTGAAAGTAT
TTCGATTTCTTGGCTTTATATATCTTGTGGAAAGGACGAAACACCGCTTCTCCCTCTTGCCAGGACGTTT
AAGAGCTAAGCTGGAAACAGCATAGCAAGTTTAAATAAGGCTAGTCCGTTATCAACTTGAAAAAGTGGCA
CCGAGTCGGTGCTTTTTTGATCCGACGCGCCATCTCTAGGCCCGCGCCGGCCCCCTCGCACGGACTTGTG
GGAGAAGCTCGGCTACTCCCCTGCCCCGGTTAATTTGCATATAATATTTCCTAGTAACTATAGAGGCTTA
ATGTGCGATAAAAGACAGATAATCTGTTCTTTTTAATACTAGCTACATTTTACATGATAGGCTTGGATTT
CTATAACTTCGTATAGCATACATTATACGAAGTTATAAACAGCACAAAAGGAAACTCACCCTAACTGTAA
AGTAATTGTGTGTTTTGAGACTATAAGTATCCCTTGGAGAACCACCTTGTTGGAAACACCGGCGATCGTA
ATCACCCGAGTGTTTGAGAGCTAAGCAGAAAGCTGCATAGCAAGTTCAAATAAGGCTAGTCCGTACACAA
CTTGAAAAAGTGGCAGCCGAGTCGGCTGCTTTTTTCTGCAGGCGATCGTAATCACCCGAGTGGGCTCGAG
GAAAACCTATACCGAACCCCCTCCTTGGACTTGATAGTACTCAGCAGCAGGGTAAGCCCATTCCAAACCC
ACTTCTCGGTCTGGATAGCACACAGCAACAAGGTAAGCCTATCCCTAACCCTCTGTTGGGCCTGGACTCC
ACGGGCCAAGGTGTGAGTAAGGGCGAAGAACTGTTTACCGGCGTGGTCCCAATTCTGGTTGAGCTCGACG
GTGACGTTAACGGACACAAGTTTAGTGTGCGCGGAGAAGGAGAGGGAGATGCCACCAACGGAAAATTGAC
GCTGAAGTTTATATGCACCACGGGAAAGCTGCCGGTGCCGTGGCCGACCTTGGTTACAACCCTGGGTGGC
GGAGTCCAGTGTTTCAGCCGTTACCCAGACCACATGAAGCAGCATGACTTCTTTAAGAGTGCTATGCCGG
AGGGATACGTGCAGGAACGGACGATCAGTTTCAAAGATGACGGTACTTACAAGACGCGAGCCGAGGTGAA
GTTCGAGGGAGACACCTTGGTGAACAGGATAGAACTTAAGGGAATTGATTTCAAGGAGGATGGTAATATT
CTGGGTCACAAGCTGGAATACAACTTTAACAGCCATAACGTCTACATTACTGCCGACAAGCAGAAGAACG
GCATAAAGGCGAATTTCAAAATTCGGCACAACGTGGAAGGTGGTGGCAAGCCGATCCCGAATCCCCTGCT
GGGCTTGGATAGCACGCAGCAACAGGGAAAGCCCATCCCTAACCCCTTGCTGGGACTCGACAGCACCGGA
GGCCAGCAAGGCGGTGGCAAACCGATACCCAATCCCCTGCTCGGCCTGGATAGCACCCAGCAGCAAGGCA
AGCCAATCCCCAACCCTCTGCTGGGCCTCGACTCGACAGGTGGCGATGGAAGTGTTCAACTGGCGGACCA
CTATCAGCAGAATACGCCGATCGGAGATGGCCCCGTGCTGTTGCCGGATAATCACTATCTGTCGACTCAG
AGCGTTCTGAGTAAGGACCCAAACGAAAAACGAGATCACATGGTGTTGTTGGAGTTCGTGACCGCCGCCG
GCATTACGTTGGGAATGGACGAGCTGTACAAGGGCCAAGGAGGCAAGCCCATACCAAATCCCTTGCTGGG
CCTCGACAGCACTCAGCAACAAGGAAAGCCAATACCAAATCCACTGTTGGGCCTCGACAGTACGCAACAG
CAGGGCAAGCCCATCCCGAACCCGTTGCTGGGACTGGATAGTACCTAAACCGGTGCTCGAGAATTCGATA
TCATAGCTAGCTAGCTAGGGATCCGCGATCGTAATCACCCGAGTGGGCTAGAGGGGCCGCAGGAACCCCT
AGTGATGGAGTTGGCCACTCCCTCTCTGCGCGCTCGCTCGCTCACTGAGGCCGGGCGACCAAAGGTCGCC
CGACGCCCGGGCTTTGCCCGGGCGGCCTCAGTGAGCGAGCGAGCGCGCAGCTGCCTGCAGGGGCGCCTGA
TGCGGTATTTTCTCCTTACGCATCTGTGCGGTATTTCACACCGCATA
[95 nt withheld, positions 2498-2592]
T
[46 nt withheld, positions 2594-2639]
C
[141 nt withheld, positions 2641-2781]
CCTTTGACGTTGGAGTCCACGTTCTTT
[37 nt withheld, positions 2809-2845]
ACTCTATCTCGGGCTATTCTTTTGATTTATAAGGGATTTTGCCGATTTCGGTCTATTGGTTAAAAAATGA
GCTGATTTAACAAAAATTTAACGCGAATTTTAACAAAATATTAACGTTTACAATTTTATGGTGCACTCTC
AGTACAATCTGCTCTGATGCCGCATAGTTAAGCCAGCCCCGACACCCGCCAACACCCGCTGACGCGCCCT
GACGGGCTTGTCTGCTCCCGGCATCCGCTTACAGACAAGCTGTGACCGTCTCCGGGAGCTGCATGTGTCA
GAGGTTTTCACCGTCATCACCGAAACGCGCGAGACGAAAGGGCCTCGTGATACGCCTATTTTTATAGGTT
AATGTCATGATAATAATGGTTTCTTAGACGTCAGGTGGCACTTTTCGGGGAAATGTGCGCGGAACCCCTA
TTTGTTTATTTTTCTAAATACATTCAAATATGTATCCGCTCATGAGACAATAACCCTGATAAATGCTTCA
ATAATATTGAAAAAGGAAGAGTATGAGTATTCAACATTTCCGTGTCGCCCTTATTCCCTTTTTTGCGGCA
TTTTGCCTTCCTGTTTTTGCTCACCCAGAAACGCTGGTGAAAGTAAAAGATGCTGAAGATCAGTTGGGTG
CACGAGTGGGTTACATCGAACTGGATCTCAACAGCGGTAAGATCCTTGAGAGTTTTCGCCCCGAAGAACG
TTTTCCAATGATGAGCACTTTTAAAGTTCTGCTATGTGGCGCGGTATTATCCCGTATTGACGCCGGGCAA
GAGCAACTCGGTCGCCGCATACACTATTCTCAGAATGACTTGGTTGAGTACTCACCAGTCACAGAAAAGC
ATCTTACGGATGGCATGACAGTAAGAGAATTATGCAGTGCTGCCATAACCATGAGTGATAACACTGCGGC
CAACTTACTTCTGACAACGATCGGAGGACCGAAGGAGCTAACCGCTTTTTTGCACAACATGGGGGATCAT
GTAACTCGCCTTGATCGTTGGGAACCGGAGCTGAATGAAGCCATACCAAACGACGAGCGTGACACCACGA
TGCCTGTAGCAATGGCAACAACGTTGCGCAAACTATTAACTGGCGAACTACTTACTCTAGCTTCCCGGCA
ACAATTAATAGACTGGATGGAGGCGGATAAAGTTGCAGGACCACTTCTGCGCTCGGCCCTTCCGGCTGGC
TGGTTTATTGCTGATAAATCTGGAGCCGGTGAGCGTGGGTCTCGCGGTATCATTGCAGCACTGGGGCCAG
ATGGTAAGCCCTCCCGTATCGTAGTTATCTACACGACGGGGAGTCAGGCAACTATGGATGAACGAAATAG
ACAGATCGCTGAGATAGGTGCCTCACTGATTAAGCATTGGTAACTGTCAGACCAAGTTTACTCATATATA
CTTTAGATTGATTTAAAACTTCATTTTTAATTTAAAAGGATCTAGGTGAAGATCCTTTTTGATAATCTCA
TGACCAAAATCCCTTAACGTGAGTTTTCGTTCCACTGAGCGTCAGACCCCGTAGAAAAGATCAAAGGATC
TTCTTGAGATCCTTTTTTTCTGCGCGTAATCTGCTGCTTGCAAACAAAAAAACCACCGCTACCAGCGGTG
GTTTGTTTGCCGGATCAAGAGCTACCAACTCTTTTTCCGAAGGTAACTGGCTTCAGCAGAGCGCAGATAC
CAAATACTGTTCTTCTAGTGTAGCCGTAGTTAGGCCACCACTTCAAGAACTCTGTAGCACCGCCTACATA
CCTCGCTCTGCTAATCCTGTTACCAGTGGCTGCTGCCAGTGGCGATAAGTCGTGTCTTACCGGGTTGGAC
TCAAGACGATAGTTACCGGATAAGGCGCAGCGGTCGGGCTGAACGGGGGGTTCGTGCACACAGCCCAGCT
TGGAGCGAACGACCTACACCGAACTGAGATACCTACAGCGTGAGCTATGAGAAAGCGCCACGCTTCCCGA
AGGGAGAAAGGCGGACAGGTATCCGGTAAGCGGCAGGGTCGGAACAGGAGAGCGCACGAGGGAGCTTCCA
GGGGGAAACGCCTGGTATCTTTATAGTCCTGTCGGGTTTCGCCACCTCTGACTTGAGCGTCGATTTTTGT
GATGCTCGTCAGGGGGGCGGAGCCTATGGAAAAACGCCAGCAACGCGGCCTTTTTACGGTTCCTGGCCTT
TTGCTGGCCTTTTGCTCACATGT
Features (pLannotate 1.2.2; 15 found; start..end, strand, type, name):
     12..39      +  repeat_region  AAV2 ITR (fragment): inverted terminal repeat of adeno-associated virus serotype 2 inverted
     68..95      +  repeat_region  AAV2 ITR (fragment): inverted terminal repeat of adeno-associated virus serotype 2 inverted
    147..387     +  promoter       U6 promoter: RNA polymerase III promoter for human U6 snRNA
    435..502     +  misc_RNA       tracrRNA (fragment): trans-activating CRISPR RNA for the Streptococcus pyogenes CRISPR/Cas9 system
    703..736     +  protein_bind   loxP: Cre-mediated recombination occurs in the 8-bp core sequence (GCATACAT). Cre recombinase
   1082..1104    +  CDS            V5 tag (fragment): epitope tag from simian virus 5
   1136..2068    +  CDS            vsfGFP-9 (fragment): vsfGFP-9 is a basic (constitutively fluorescent) green fluorescent protein published in 2015, derived from Aequorea victoria. It has low acid sensitivity.
   2301..2441    +  repeat_region  AAV2 ITR: inverted terminal repeat of adeno-associated virus serotype 2 inverted
   2446..2497    -  misc_feature   bom (fragment): basis of mobility region from pBR322
   2516..2971    +  rep_origin     f1 ori (sequence partly withheld): f1 bacteriophage origin of replication; arrow indicates direction of (+) strand synthesis
   2972..3021    -  misc_feature   bom (fragment): basis of mobility region from pBR322
   3123..3158    -  CDS            rop (fragment): Rop protein, which maintains plasmids at low copy number; rop
   3253..3357    +  promoter       AmpR promoter: bla
   3358..4218    +  CDS            AmpR: β-lactamase; bla; confers resistance to ampicillin, carbenicillin, and related antibiotics
   4389..4977    +  rep_origin     ori: high-copy-number ColE1/pMB1/pBR322/pUC origin of replication
