[The description below was written by a language model from this plasmid's Addgene catalogue record and pLannotate feature annotations shown in this document.]
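Description:
pAAV KI;Sptbn1 Donor;smFP-V5 is an AAV transfer plasmid built on the pHnS backbone and intended for CRISPR/Cas9-mediated knock-in tagging of an endogenous gene. It is propagated in bacteria as a high-copy plasmid through a ColE1/pUC-type origin, with ampicillin selection provided by the bla gene under its own promoter. An f1 phage origin and small remnants of pBR322 bom and rop sequences are also present in the backbone. The payload is flanked by AAV2 inverted terminal repeats, which allow it to be packaged into recombinant AAV particles. One ITR is annotated in full, while the other is detected only as short fragments.

Between the ITRs, a human U6 RNA polymerase III promoter drives a guide RNA joined to the Streptococcus pyogenes Cas9 scaffold (annotated as a tracrRNA fragment). Downstream lie a loxP site and the donor cassette. That cassette is annotated as a V5 epitope fragment followed by a GFP-derived open reading frame, which fits the "smFP-V5" in the name: a spaghetti-monster-type GFP scaffold carrying V5 epitopes for sensitive antibody detection. The record does not explain the role of the single loxP site. No Cas9 coding sequence is annotated, so the nuclease would have to come from a separate source.

The stated purpose is knock-in at Sptbn1, which encodes a beta-spectrin, so that the endogenous protein is tagged. However, the insert field names the guide as a knock-in gRNA for Sptbn4, which disagrees with the plasmid name and purpose. The record does not resolve this discrepancy, and the target species is listed only as "Other".
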