Addgene plasmid #240309: pAAV KI;Sptbn1 Donor;smFP-V5
Purpose: KI:Sptbn1
Depositing lab: Yuki Ogawa. Depositing organization: Baylor College of Medicine.
Backbone
  Vector backbone: pHnS
  Vector type: AAV
Growth in bacteria
  Bacterial resistance: Ampicillin, 100 μg/mL
  Growth temperature: 37°C
  Growth strain: NEB Stable
  Copy number: High Copy
Gene/Insert
  Gene/Insert name: KI gRNA for Sptbn4
  gRNA/shRNA sequence: CTTCTCCCTCTTGCCAGGAC
  Species: Other
  Mutation: NA
  Cloning method: Ligation Independent Cloning
Terms and licenses: Academic/Nonprofit Terms; Industry Terms: Not Available to Industry
How to cite: pAAV KI;Sptbn1 Donor;smFP-V5 was a gift from Yuki Ogawa (Addgene plasmid # 240309 ; http://n2t.net/addgene:240309 ; RRID:Addgene_240309)
